Addgene plasmid #141158: B-MFF
Purpose: Dimerization-dependent fluorescent protein binding partner targeted to outer mitochondrial membrane
Depositing lab: Gia Voeltz. Depositing organization: University of Colorado, Boulder. Publication: Fission and fusion machineries converge at ER contact sites to regulate mitochondrial morphology. Abrisch RG, Gumbin SC, Wisniewski BT, Lackner LL, Voeltz GK. J Cell Biol. 2020 Apr 6;219(4). pii: 133843. doi: 10.1083/jcb.201911122. PubMed 32328629.
Backbone
  Vector backbone: pAcGFP-C1
  Modifications to backbone: AcGFP was replaced with ddGFP B (addgene plasmid #61017) using NheI/BspEI
  Vector type: Mammalian Expression
  Selectable markers: Neomycin (select with G418)
Growth in bacteria
  Bacterial resistance: Kanamycin, 50 μg/mL
  Growth temperature: 37°C
  Growth strain: DH5alpha
  Copy number: High Copy
Gene/Insert
  Gene/Insert name: mitochondrial fission factor (alt name: MFF, isoform 1)
  Species: H. sapiens (human)
  Insert size (bp): 1029
  GenBank ID: NM_020194
  Entrez Gene: MFF (a.k.a. C2orf33, EMPF2, GL004)
  Promoter: CMV
  Tag / fusion protein: GB (N terminal on backbone)
  Cloning method: Restriction Enzyme; 5′ cloning site XhoI (not destroyed); 3′ cloning site BamHI (not destroyed)
  Sequencing primers: 5′ CMV Forward; 3′ pFastBac Reverse
Terms and licenses: Academic/Nonprofit Terms; Industry Terms: Not Available to Industry
How to cite: B-MFF was a gift from Gia Voeltz (Addgene plasmid # 141158 ; http://n2t.net/addgene:141158 ; RRID:Addgene_141158)
