[The description below was written by a language model from this plasmid's Addgene catalogue record and pLannotate feature annotations shown in this document.]
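Description:
B-MFF is a mammalian expression plasmid built on the pAcGFP-C1 backbone, in which the AcGFP coding region was replaced with the "B" partner of the dimerization-dependent GFP (ddGFP) system. Human mitochondrial fission factor (MFF, isoform 1, about 1 kb) was cloned between XhoI and BamHI downstream of it. The CMV immediate-early enhancer and promoter drive a single open reading frame encoding the B partner (GB) at the N-terminus, a short linker derived from the multiple cloning site, and then MFF, with an SV40 polyadenylation signal terminating the transcript. The automated feature table labels the N-terminal reading frame as dTomato. This most likely reflects sequence similarity, since the dimerization-dependent fluorescent proteins were engineered from a Discosoma-derived dimeric scaffold, and the catalogue record identifies the part as ddGFP B.

The plasmid is propagated in E. coli at high copy from a ColE1/pUC-type origin and also carries an f1 origin. A single Tn5 NeoR/KanR gene sits behind tandem bacterial (bla-type) and SV40 early promoters and is followed by an HSV TK polyadenylation signal. It gives kanamycin resistance in bacteria and G418 selection in mammalian cells. Short annotated fragments such as ble, bGH poly(A) and large T antigen appear to be backbone remnants or partial matches rather than functional elements.

MFF is an outer mitochondrial membrane protein that recruits the fission dynamin DNM1L, so the fusion places the ddGFP B partner on the mitochondrial surface. This partner is essentially non-fluorescent on its own and yields signal only when it pairs with the complementary ddGFP "A" partner on a nearby protein. The construct therefore serves as the mitochondrial half of a proximity reporter, for example for visualising ER–mitochondria contact sites in studies of mitochondrial fission and fusion.
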