Features (pLannotate 1.2.2; 16 found; start..end, strand, type, name):
      1..304     +  enhancer       CMV enhancer: human cytomegalovirus immediate early enhancer
    305..508     +  promoter       CMV promoter: human cytomegalovirus (CMV) immediate early promoter
    546..1214    +  CDS            dTomato: dTomato is a basic (constitutively fluorescent) orange fluorescent protein published in 2004, derived from Discosoma sp.. It is reported to be a somewhat slowly-maturing dimer with low acid sensitivity.
   1215..1233    +  misc_feature   MCS (fragment): multiple cloning site
   1236..2261    +  CDS            MFF: MFF_HUMAN - Also known as C2orf33. Experimental evidence at protein level: Swiss-Prot protein existence level 1. Plays a role in mitochondrial and peroxisomal fission. Promotes the recruitment and association of the fission mediator dynamin-related protein 1 (DNM1L) to the mitochondrial surface. May be involved in regulation of synaptic vesicle membrane dynamics by recruitment of DNM1L to clathrin-containing vesicles. From Homo sapiens (Human).
   2287..2371    +  CDS            large T antigen (fragment): large T antigen from SV40 (simian virus 40)
   2394..2515    +  polyA_signal   SV40 poly(A) signal: SV40 polyadenylation signal
   2549..2977    -  rep_origin     f1 ori (sequence partly withheld): f1 bacteriophage origin of replication; arrow indicates direction of (+) strand synthesis
   3004..3108    +  promoter       AmpR promoter: bla
   3110..3467    +  promoter       SV40 promoter: SV40 enhancer and early promoter
   3502..4296    +  CDS            NeoR/KanR: aminoglycoside phosphotransferase from Tn5; aph(3')-II (or nptII); confers resistance to neomycin, kanamycin, and G418 (Geneticin®)
   4317..4469    +  CDS            ble (fragment): BLE_KLEPN - Experimental evidence at protein level: Swiss-Prot protein existence level 1. Binding protein with a strong affinity to the bleomycin family of antibiotics. Binds to CL990; an antimitotic-antibiotic compound. From Klebsiella pneumoniae.
   4528..4575    +  polyA_signal   HSV TK poly(A) signal: herpes simplex virus thymidine kinase polyadenylation signal (Cole and Stacy, 1985)
   4666..4682    -  polyA_signal   bGH poly(A) signal (fragment): bovine growth hormone polyadenylation signal
   4904..5492    +  rep_origin     ori: high-copy-number ColE1/pMB1/pBR322/pUC origin of replication
   5607..5666    +  enhancer       CMV enhancer (fragment): human cytomegalovirus immediate early enhancer
>Addgene plasmid #141158 | B-MFF | addgene full sequence | sequence record 309910 | Addgene NGS Result
CGTTACATAACTTACGGTAAATGGCCCGCCTGGCTGACCGCCCAACGACCCCCGCCCATTGACGTCAATA
ATGACGTATGTTCCCATAGTAACGCCAATAGGGACTTTCCATTGACGTCAATGGGTGGAGTATTTACGGT
AAACTGCCCACTTGGCAGTACATCAAGTGTATCATATGCCAAGTACGCCCCCTATTGACGTCAATGACGG
TAAATGGCCCGCCTGGCATTATGCCCAGTACATGACCTTATGGGACTTTCCTACTTGGCAGTACATCTAC
GTATTAGTCATCGCTATTACCATGGTGATGCGGTTTTGGCAGTACATCAATGGGCGTGGATAGCGGTTTG
ACTCACGGGGATTTCCAAGTCTCCACCCCATTGACGTCAATGGGAGTTTGTTTTGGCACCAAAATCAACG
GGACTTTCCAAAATGTCGTAACAACTCCGCCCCATTGACGCAAATGGGCGGTAGGCGTGTACGGTGGGAG
GTCTATATAAGCAGAGCTGGTTTAGTGAACCGTCAGATCCGCTAGCATGGCCACCATCAAAGAGTTCATG
CGCTTCAAGGTGCGCATGGAGGGCTCCATGAACGGCCACGAGTTCGAGATCGAGGGCGAGGGCGAGGGCC
GCCCCTACGAGGGCACCCAGACCGCCAAGCTGAAGGTGACCAAGGGCGGCCCCCTGCCCTTTGCCTGGGA
CATCCTGTCCCCCCAGATCATGTACGGCTCCAAAGCGTACGTGAGGCACCCCGCCGACATCCCCGATTAC
AAGAAGCTGCCCTTCCCCGAGGGCTTCAAGTGGGAGCGCGTGATGAACTTCGAAGACGGCGGTCTGGTGA
CCGTTACCCAGGACTCCTCCCTGCAGGACGGCACGCTGATCTGCAAGGTGAAGATTCGCGGCACCAACTT
CCCCCCCGACGGCCCCGTAATGCAGAAGAAGACCATGGGCTGGGAGGCCTCCACCGAGATGCTGTACCCC
AAGGACGGCGTGCTGAAGGGCCATAGCTATCAGGCCCTGAAGCTGAAGGACGGCGGCCACTACCTGGTGG
AGTTCGAGACCATCTACATGGCCAAGAAGCCCGTGCAACTGCCCGGCGATTACTGTGTGGACACCAAGCT
GGACATCACCTCCCACAACGAGGACTACACCATCGTGGAACAGTACGGGCGCTCCGAGGGCCGCCACCGT
CTGGGCATGGACGAGCGGTACAAGTCCGGACTCAGATCTCGAGTGATGAGTAAAGGAACAAGCAGTGACA
CATCACTAGGAAGGGTGAGCAGGGCAGCATTTCCTTCTCCCACTGCTGCTGAGATGGCAGAAATTAGTCG
AATTCAGTACGAAATGGAATATACTGAAGGCATTAGTCAGCGAATGAGGGTCCCAGAAAAGTTAAAAGTA
GCACCGCCAAACGCTGACCTGGAACAAGGATTCCAAGAAGGAGTTCCAAATGCTAGTGTGATAATGCAAG
TTCCGGAGAGGATTGTTGTAGCAGGAAATAATGAAGATGTTTCATTTTCAAGACCAGCAGATCTTGACCT
TATTCAGTCAACTCCCTTTAAACCCCTGGCACTGAAAACACCACCTCGTGTACTTACGCTGAGTGAAAGA
CCACTAGATTTTCTGGATTTAGAAAGACCTCCTACAACCCCTCAAAATGAAGAAATCCGAGCAGTTGGCA
GACTAAAAAGAGAGCGGTCTATGAGTGAAAATGCTGTTCGCCAAAATGGACAGCTGGTCAGAAATGATTC
TCTGTGGCACAGATCAGATTCTGCCCCAAGAAATAAAATTTCAAGGTTCCAGGCACCGATTTCTGCACCG
GAGTACACTGTGACACCATCGCCACAACAGGCTCGGGTCTGTCCTCCCCATATGTTACCTGAAGATGGAG
CTAATCTTTCCTCTGCTCGTGGCATTTTGTCGCTTATCCAGTCTTCTACTCGTAGGGCATACCAGCAGAT
CTTGGATGTGCTGGATGAAAATCGCAGACCTGTGTTGCGTGGTGGGTCTGCTGCCGCCACTTCTAATCCT
CATCATGACAACGTCAGGTATGGCATTTCAAATATAGATACAACCATTGAAGGAACGTCAGATGACCTGA
CTGTTGTAGATGCAGCTTCACTAAGACGACAGATAATCAAACTAAATAGACGTCTACAACTTCTGGAAGA
GGAGAACAAAGAACGTGCTAAAAGAGAAATGGTCATGTATTCAATTACTGTAGCTTTCTGGCTGCTTAAT
AGCTGGCTCTGGTTTCGCCGCTAGGGATCCACCGGATCTAGATAACTGATCATAATCAGCCATACCACAT
TTGTAGAGGTTTTACTTGCTTTAAAAAACCTCCCACACCTCCCCCTGAACCTGAAACATAAAATGAATGC
AATTGTTGTTGTTAACTTGTTTATTGCAGCTTATAATGGTTACAAATAAAGCAATAGCATCACAAATTTC
ACAAATAAAGCATTTTTTTCACTGCATTCTAGTTGTGGTTTGTCCAAACTCATCAATGTATCTTAACGCG
TAAATTGTAAGCGTTAATATTTTGTTAAAATTCGCGTTAAATTTTTGTTAAATCAGCTCATTTTTTAACC
AATAGGCCGAAATCGGCAAAATCCCTTATAAATCAAAAGAATAGACCGAGATAGGGT
[37 nt withheld, positions 2648-2684]
AAAGAACGTGGACTCCAACGTCAAAGG
[49 nt withheld, positions 2712-2760]
T
[91 nt withheld, positions 2762-2852]
G
[124 nt withheld, positions 2854-2977]
CAGGTGGCACTTTTCGGGGAAATGTGCGCGGAACCCCTATTTGTTTATTTTTCTAAATACATTCAAATAT
GTATCCGCTCATGAGACAATAACCCTGATAAATGCTTCAATAATATTGAAAAAGGAAGAGTCCTGAGGCG
GAAAGAACCAGCTGTGGAATGTGTGTCAGTTAGGGTGTGGAAAGTCCCCAGGCTCCCCAGCAGGCAGAAG
TATGCAAAGCATGCATCTCAATTAGTCAGCAACCAGGTGTGGAAAGTCCCCAGGCTCCCCAGCAGGCAGA
AGTATGCAAAGCATGCATCTCAATTAGTCAGCAACCATAGTCCCGCCCCTAACTCCGCCCATCCCGCCCC
TAACTCCGCCCAGTTCCGCCCATTCTCCGCCCCATGGCTGACTAATTTTTTTTATTTATGCAGAGGCCGA
GGCCGCCTCGGCCTCTGAGCTATTCCAGAAGTAGTGAGGAGGCTTTTTTGGAGGCCTAGGCTTTTGCAAA
GATCGATCAAGAGACAGGATGAGGATCGTTTCGCATGATTGAACAAGATGGATTGCACGCAGGTTCTCCG
GCCGCTTGGGTGGAGAGGCTATTCGGCTATGACTGGGCACAACAGACAATCGGCTGCTCTGATGCCGCCG
TGTTCCGGCTGTCAGCGCAGGGGCGCCCGGTTCTTTTTGTCAAGACCGACCTGTCCGGTGCCCTGAATGA
ACTGCAAGACGAGGCAGCGCGGCTATCGTGGCTGGCCACGACGGGCGTTCCTTGCGCAGCTGTGCTCGAC
GTTGTCACTGAAGCGGGAAGGGACTGGCTGCTATTGGGCGAAGTGCCGGGGCAGGATCTCCTGTCATCTC
ACCTTGCTCCTGCCGAGAAAGTATCCATCATGGCTGATGCAATGCGGCGGCTGCATACGCTTGATCCGGC
TACCTGCCCATTCGACCACCAAGCGAAACATCGCATCGAGCGAGCACGTACTCGGATGGAAGCCGGTCTT
GTCGATCAGGATGATCTGGACGAAGAGCATCAGGGGCTCGCGCCAGCCGAACTGTTCGCCAGGCTCAAGG
CGAGCATGCCCGACGGCGAGGATCTCGTCGTGACCCATGGCGATGCCTGCTTGCCGAATATCATGGTGGA
AAATGGCCGCTTTTCTGGATTCATCGACTGTGGCCGGCTGGGTGTGGCGGACCGCTATCAGGACATAGCG
TTGGCTACCCGTGATATTGCTGAAGAGCTTGGCGGCGAATGGGCTGACCGCTTCCTCGTGCTTTACGGTA
TCGCCGCTCCCGATTCGCAGCGCATCGCCTTCTATCGCCTTCTTGACGAGTTCTTCTGAGCGGGACTCTG
GGGTTCGAAATGACCGACCAAGCGACGCCCAACCTGCCATCACGAGATTTCGATTCCACCGCCGCCTTCT
ATGAAAGGTTGGGCTTCGGAATCGTTTTCCGGGACGCCGGCTGGATGATCCTCCAGCGCGGGGATCTCAT
GCTGGAGTTCTTCGCCCACCCTAGGGGGAGGCTAACTGAAACACGGAAGGAGACAATACCGGAAGGAACC
CGCGCTATGACGGCAATAAAAAGACAGAATAAAACGCACGGTGTTGGGTCGTTTGTTCATAAACGCGGGG
TTCGGTCCCAGGGCTGGCACTCTGTCGATACCCCACCGAGACCCCATTGGGGCCAATACGCCCGCGTTTC
TTCCTTTTCCCCACCCCACCCCCCAAGTTCGGGTGAAGGCCCAGGGCTCGCAGCCAACGTCGGGGCGGCA
GGCCCTGCCATAGCCTCAGGTTACTCATATATACTTTAGATTGATTTAAAACTTCATTTTTAATTTAAAA
GGATCTAGGTGAAGATCCTTTTTGATAATCTCATGACCAAAATCCCTTAACGTGAGTTTTCGTTCCACTG
AGCGTCAGACCCCGTAGAAAAGATCAAAGGATCTTCTTGAGATCCTTTTTTTCTGCGCGTAATCTGCTGC
TTGCAAACAAAAAAACCACCGCTACCAGCGGTGGTTTGTTTGCCGGATCAAGAGCTACCAACTCTTTTTC
CGAAGGTAACTGGCTTCAGCAGAGCGCAGATACCAAATACTGTTCTTCTAGTGTAGCCGTAGTTAGGCCA
CCACTTCAAGAACTCTGTAGCACCGCCTACATACCTCGCTCTGCTAATCCTGTTACCAGTGGCTGCTGCC
AGTGGCGATAAGTCGTGTCTTACCGGGTTGGACTCAAGACGATAGTTACCGGATAAGGCGCAGCGGTCGG
GCTGAACGGGGGGTTCGTGCACACAGCCCAGCTTGGAGCGAACGACCTACACCGAACTGAGATACCTACA
GCGTGAGCTATGAGAAAGCGCCACGCTTCCCGAAGGGAGAAAGGCGGACAGGTATCCGGTAAGCGGCAGG
GTCGGAACAGGAGAGCGCACGAGGGAGCTTCCAGGGGGAAACGCCTGGTATCTTTATAGTCCTGTCGGGT
TTCGCCACCTCTGACTTGAGCGTCGATTTTTGTGATGCTCGTCAGGGGGGCGGAGCCTATGGAAAAACGC
CAGCAACGCGGCCTTTTTACGGTTCCTGGCCTTTTGCTGGCCTTTTGCTCACATGTTCTTTCCTGCGTTA
TCCCCTGATTCTGTGGATAACCGTATTACCGCCATGCATTAGTTATTAATAGTAATCAATTACGGGGTCA
TTAGTTCATAGCCCATATATGGAGTTCCG
