>Addgene plasmid #141158 | B-MFF | depositor partial sequence | sequence record 299825 | B-MFF sequence 1113 bps
NNNNNNNNNNNNNNNNNNNAGCAGANCTGGTTTAGTGAACCGTCAGATCCGCTAGCATGGCCACCATCAA
AGAGTTCATGCGCTTCAAGGTGCGCATGGAGGGCTCCATGAACGGCCACGAGTTCGAGATCGAGGGCGAG
GGCGAGGGCCGCCCCTACGAGGGCACCCAGACCGCCAAGCTGAAGGTGACCAAGGGCGGCCCCCTGCCCT
TTGCCTGGGACATCCTGTCCCCCCAGATCATGTACGGCTCCAAAGCGTACGTGAGGCACCCCGCCGACAT
CCCCGATTACAAGAAGCTGCCCTTCCCCGAGGGCTTCAAGTGGGAGCGCGTGATGAACTTCGAAGACGGC
GGTCTGGTGACCGTTACCCAGGACTCCTCCCTGCAGGACGGCACGCTGATCTGCAAGGTGAAGATTCGCG
GCACCAACTTCCCCCCCGACGGCCCCGTAATGCAGAAGAAGACCATGGGCTGGGAGGCCTCCACCGAGAT
GCTGTACCCCAAGGACGGCGTGCTGAAGGGCCATAGCTATCAGGCCCTGAAGCTGAAGGACGGCGGCCAC
TACCTGGTGGAGTTCGAGACCATCTACATGGCCAAGAAGCCCGTGCAACTGCCCGGCGATTACTGTGTGG
ACACCAAGCTGGACATCACCTCCCACAACGAGGACTACACCATCGTGGAACAGTACGGGCGCTCCGAGGG
CCGCCACCGTCTGGGCATGGACGAGCGGTACAAGTCCGGACTCAGATCTCGAGTGATGAGTAAAGGAACA
AGCAGTGACACATCACTAGGAANGGGTGAGCAGGGCAGCATTTCCTTCTCCCACTGCTGCTGAGATGGCA
GAAATTAGTCGAATTCAGTACGAAATGGAATATACTGAAGGCATTAGTCAGCGAATGNGGTCCCAGAAAA
GTTAAAAGTAGCACCGCCAAACGCTGACCTNNNCAAGNATTCCAANNNNNGTNCAATGCTANTGTGATNA
NGCAAGTTCCGNANNANGNNGTNNAGCNGNANNAATGANNNGTTTCNTTTTCNNNCNGCANATNNGACNN
ANTCAGTCACTCCCTTNNAACCCNGNNACTNAANNNNCCANCNNNNNNNNNANNTNNNCTGAN
